Addgene plasmid #219641: pSEED-mScarlet3:ALFA
Purpose: Permits GoldenGate assembly (BsmBI) of donor plasmids to knock-in mScarlet3:ALFA using the SEED/Harvest method
Depositing lab: Markus Affolter. Depositing organization: University of Basel. Publication: Seamless knockins in Drosophila via CRISPR-triggered single-strand annealing. Aguilar G, Bauer M, Vigano MA, Schnider ST, Brugger L, Jimenez-Jimenez C, Guerrero I, Affolter M. Dev Cell. 2024 Oct 7;59(19):2672-2686.e5. doi: 10.1016/j.devcel.2024.06.004. Epub 2024 Jul 5. PubMed 38971155.
Backbone
  Vector backbone: pUC19
Growth in bacteria
  Bacterial resistance: Ampicillin, 100 μg/mL
  Growth temperature: 37°C
  Growth strain: DH5alpha
  Copy number: Unknown
Gene/Insert
  Gene/Insert name: mScarlet:ALFA SEED Cassette
  Insert size (bp): 2500
Terms and licenses: Academic/Nonprofit Terms; Industry Terms: Not Available to Industry
Depositor comments: Please visit https://doi.org/10.1101/2022.06.17.496589 for bioRxiv preprint.
How to cite: pSEED-mScarlet3:ALFA was a gift from Markus Affolter (Addgene plasmid # 219641 ; http://n2t.net/addgene:219641 ; RRID:Addgene_219641)
