[The description below was written by a language model from this plasmid's Addgene catalogue record and pLannotate feature annotations shown in this document.]
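Description:
pSEED-mScarlet3:ALFA is a small bacterial cloning template built on a pUC19 backbone, intended as a starting point for assembling CRISPR knock-in donor plasmids for Drosophila rather than for direct expression. It is propagated in E. coli through the high-copy ColE1/pUC origin and selected with ampicillin via the bla (AmpR) gene and its native promoter. Remnants of the pUC lac region (a lacI fragment, CAP binding site, lac promoter and lac operator), along with short bom and rop fragments, are backbone carry-over and are not part of the payload.

The insert is recorded as the mScarlet:ALFA SEED cassette, which pairs the red fluorescent protein mScarlet3 with the ALFA epitope tag, a short peptide recognised by a high-affinity nanobody. According to the record, homology arms for a chosen locus are added by BsmBI-based Golden Gate assembly to produce a donor for the SEED/Harvest method. The associated publication describes this as a route to seamless knock-ins through CRISPR-triggered single-strand annealing, so that the target gene ends up tagged with mScarlet3:ALFA.

The automated annotation detects only a single partial match to an mScarlet-family coding sequence of about 670 nt, labelled as a related variant. It does not annotate the ALFA tag, the BsmBI sites, or any selection marker or guide RNA target sites within the cassette, so their arrangement cannot be stated from this record. The sequenced record is also only 3,243 nt, which leaves less room than the listed insert size of about 2,500 bp would imply. That figure should therefore be treated with caution.
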