Features (pLannotate 1.2.2; 10 found; start..end, strand, type, name):
    400..492     +  CDS            lacI (fragment): lac repressor; lacI; The lac repressor binds to the lac operator to inhibit transcription in E. coli. This inhibition can be relieved by adding lactose or isopropyl-β-D-thiogalactopyranoside (IPTG).
    505..526     +  protein_bind   CAP binding site: CAP binding activates transcription in the presence of cAMP. E. coli catabolite activator protein
    541..571     +  promoter       lac promoter: promoter for the E. coli lac operon
    579..595     +  protein_bind   lac operator: The lac repressor binds to the lac operator to inhibit transcription in E. coli. This inhibition can be relieved by adding lactose or isopropyl-β-D-thiogalactopyranoside (IPTG). lac repressor encoded by lacI
    675..1345    +  CDS            mScarlet-2I (fragment): mScarlet-I derivative in which the N- and C-termini have been modified to reduce cytotoxicity (Valbuena et al., 2020) preserves the original mammalian codon optimization
   1457..1504    -  misc_feature   bom (fragment): basis of mobility region from pBR322
   1606..1641    -  CDS            rop (fragment): Rop protein, which maintains plasmids at low copy number; rop
   1736..1840    +  promoter       AmpR promoter: bla
   1841..2701    +  CDS            AmpR: β-lactamase; bla; confers resistance to ampicillin, carbenicillin, and related antibiotics
   2872..217     +  rep_origin     ori (across the origin): high-copy-number ColE1/pMB1/pBR322/pUC origin of replication
>Addgene plasmid #219641 | pSEED-mScarlet3:ALFA | addgene full sequence | sequence record 452256 | Addgene NGS Result
GAGATACCTACAGCGTGAGCTATGAGAAAGCGCCACGCTTCCCGAAGGGAGAAAGGCGGACAGGTATCCG
GTAAGCGGCAGGGTCGGAACAGGAGAGCGCACGAGGGAGCTTCCAGGGGGAAACGCCTGGTATCTTTATA
GTCCTGTCGGGTTTCGCCACCTCTGACTTGAGCGTCGATTTTTGTGATGCTCGTCAGGGGGGCGGAGCCT
ATGGAAAAACGCCAGCAACGCGGCCTTTTTACGGTTCCTGGCCTTTTGCTGGCCTTTTGCTCACATGTTC
TTTCCTGCGTTATCCCCTGATTCTGTGGATAACCGTATTACCGCCTTTGAGTGAGCTGATACCGCTCGCC
GCAGCCGAACGACCGAGCGCAGCGAGTCAGTGAGCGAGGAAGCGGAAGAGCGCCCAATACGCAAACCGCC
TCTCCCCGCGCGTTGGCCGATTCATTAATGCAGCTGGCACGACAGGTTTCCCGACTGGAAAGCGGGCAGT
GAGCGCAACGCAATTAATGTGAGTTAGCTCACTCATTAGGCACCCCAGGCTTTACACTTTATGCTTCCGG
CTCGTATGTTGTGTGGAATTGTGAGCGGATAACAATTTCACACAGGAAACAGCTATGACCATGATTACGC
CAGAGCTCACGCGTACCGGTCTCGAGGAATTCCGTCTCGGCTCTATGGATAGCACCGAGGCAGTGATCAA
GGAGTTCATGCGGTTCAAGGTGCACATGGAGGGCTCCATGAACGGCCACGAGTTCGAGATCGAGGGCGAG
GGCGAGGGCCGCCCCTACGAGGGCACCCAGACCGCCAAGCTGAGGGTGACCAAGGGTGGCCCCCTGCCCT
TCTCCTGGGACATCCTGTCCCCTCAGTTCATGTACGGCTCCAGGGCCTTCACGAAGCACCCCGCCGACAT
CCCCGACTACTGGAAGCAGTCCTTCCCCGAGGGCTTCAAGTGGGAGCGCGTGATGAACTTCGAGGACGGC
GGCGCCGTGTCCGTGGCCCAGGACACCTCCCTGGAGGACGGCACCCTGATCTACAAGGTGAAGCTCCGCG
GCACCAACTTCCCTCCTGACGGCCCCGTAATGCAGAAGAAGACAATGGGCTGGGAAGCATCCACCGAGCG
GTTGTACCCCGAGGACGTCGTGCTGAAGGGCGACATTAAGATGGCCCTGCGCCTGAAGGACGGCGGCCGC
TACCTGGCGGACTTCAAGACCACCTACAGGGCCAAGAAGCCCGTGCAGATGCCCGGCGCCTTCAACATCG
ACCGCAAGTTGGACATCACATCCCACAACGAGGACTACACCGTGGTGGAACAGTACGAACGCTCCGTGGC
CCGCCACTCCACCGGCGGCTCCGGTGGCTCCGGATCTCCATCACGTTTGGAAGAGGAACTGAGGCGCCGC
TTAACTGAACCTTCCGGCGAGACGACTCGAGGGCATGCCTTAAGAGATCTGGTACCTGGTGCACTCTCAG
TACAATCTGCTCTGATGCCGCATAGTTAAGCCAGCCCCGACACCCGCCAACACCCGCTGACGCGCCCTGA
CGGGCTTGTCTGCTCCCGGCATCCGCTTACAGACAAGCTGTGACCGTCTCCGGGAGCTGCATGTGTCAGA
GGTTTTCACCGTCATCACCGAAACGCGCGAGACGAAAGGGCCTCGTGATACGCCTATTTTTATAGGTTAA
TGTCATGATAATAATGGTTTCTTAGACGTCAGGTGGCACTTTTCGGGGAAATGTGCGCGGAACCCCTATT
TGTTTATTTTTCTAAATACATTCAAATATGTATCCGCTCATGAGACAATAACCCTGATAAATGCTTCAAT
AATATTGAAAAAGGAAGAGTATGAGTATTCAACATTTCCGTGTCGCCCTTATTCCCTTTTTTGCGGCATT
TTGCCTTCCTGTTTTTGCTCACCCAGAAACGCTGGTGAAAGTAAAAGATGCTGAAGATCAGTTGGGTGCA
CGAGTGGGTTACATCGAACTGGATCTCAACAGCGGTAAGATCCTTGAGAGTTTTCGCCCCGAAGAACGTT
TTCCAATGATGAGCACTTTTAAAGTTCTGCTATGTGGCGCGGTATTATCCCGTATTGACGCCGGGCAAGA
GCAACTCGGTCGCCGCATACACTATTCTCAGAATGACTTGGTTGAGTACTCACCAGTCACAGAAAAGCAT
CTTACGGATGGCATGACAGTAAGAGAATTATGCAGTGCTGCCATAACCATGAGTGATAACACTGCGGCCA
ACTTACTTCTGACAACGATCGGAGGACCGAAGGAGCTAACCGCTTTTTTGCACAACATGGGGGATCATGT
AACTCGCCTTGATCGTTGGGAACCGGAGCTGAATGAAGCCATACCAAACGACGAGCGTGACACCACGATG
CCTGTAGCAATGGCAACAACGTTGCGCAAACTATTAACTGGCGAACTACTTACTCTAGCTTCCCGGCAAC
AATTAATAGACTGGATGGAGGCGGATAAAGTTGCAGGACCACTTCTGCGCTCGGCCCTTCCGGCTGGCTG
GTTTATTGCTGATAAATCTGGAGCCGGTGAGCGTGGGTCTCGCGGTATCATTGCAGCACTGGGGCCAGAT
GGTAAGCCCTCCCGTATCGTAGTTATCTACACGACGGGGAGTCAGGCAACTATGGATGAACGAAATAGAC
AGATCGCTGAGATAGGTGCCTCACTGATTAAGCATTGGTAACTGTCAGACCAAGTTTACTCATATATACT
TTAGATTGATTTAAAACTTCATTTTTAATTTAAAAGGATCTAGGTGAAGATCCTTTTTGATAATCTCATG
ACCAAAATCCCTTAACGTGAGTTTTCGTTCCACTGAGCGTCAGACCCCGTAGAAAAGATCAAAGGATCTT
CTTGAGATCCTTTTTTTCTGCGCGTAATCTGCTGCTTGCAAACAAAAAAACCACCGCTACCAGCGGTGGT
TTGTTTGCCGGATCAAGAGCTACCAACTCTTTTTCCGAAGGTAACTGGCTTCAGCAGAGCGCAGATACCA
AATACTGTTCTTCTAGTGTAGCCGTAGTTAGGCCACCACTTCAAGAACTCTGTAGCACCGCCTACATACC
TCGCTCTGCTAATCCTGTTACCAGTGGCTGCTGCCAGTGGCGATAAGTCGTGTCTTACCGGGTTGGACTC
AAGACGATAGTTACCGGATAAGGCGCAGCGGTCGGGCTGAACGGGGGGTTCGTGCACACAGCCCAGCTTG
GAGCGAACGACCTACACCGAACT
